Addgene plasmid #197709: pMC-1-SlUbi-6
Purpose: Phytobrick (MoClo) Level 0 Part
Depositing lab: Daniel Voytas. Depositing organization: University of Minnesota. Publication: An extensible vector toolkit and parts library for advanced engineering of plant genomes. Chamness JC, Kumar J, Cruz AJ, Rhuby E, Holum MJ, Cody JP, Tibebu R, Gamo ME, Starker CG, Zhang F, Voytas DF. Plant Genome. 2023 Mar 9:e20312. doi: 10.1002/tpg2.20312. PubMed 36896468.
Backbone
  Vector backbone: pMC-1-ccdB-6
  Backbone manufacturer: Self-made
  Vector type: Plant Expression
Growth in bacteria
  Bacterial resistance: Spectinomycin, 50 μg/mL
  Growth temperature: 37°C
  Growth strain: DH5alpha
  Copy number: High Copy
Gene/Insert
  Gene/Insert name: SlUbi promoter
  Species: Solanum lycopersicum
  Insert size (bp): 1240
  Cloning method: Restriction Enzyme; 5′ cloning site Unknown (unknown if destroyed)
Terms and licenses: Academic/Nonprofit Terms; Industry Terms: Not Available to Industry
Depositor comments: Please visit https://doi.org/10.1101/2022.10.15.511792 for bioRxiv preprint.
How to cite: pMC-1-SlUbi-6 was a gift from Daniel Voytas (Addgene plasmid # 197709 ; http://n2t.net/addgene:197709 ; RRID:Addgene_197709)
