[The description below was written by a language model from this plasmid's Addgene catalogue record and pLannotate feature annotations shown in this document.]
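Description:
pMC-1-SlUbi-6 is a Level 0 Phytobrick/MoClo part plasmid from a plant genome-engineering toolkit. It stores a single standardized DNA part for Golden Gate-style hierarchical assembly and is not itself a finished expression vector, although it is catalogued under plant expression. It was built in the self-made acceptor pMC-1-ccdB-6. By the usual logic of such acceptors, the ccdB counterselection cassette is replaced by the part of interest; no ccdB feature is annotated in the 3,491 nt sequence. The part is a 1,240 bp ubiquitin promoter from tomato (Solanum lycopersicum). Ubiquitin promoters are generally used to drive strong, broadly constitutive transcription in plant cells. The "1" and "6" in the name presumably refer to the toolkit's assembly positions or overhangs flanking the part, but the record does not define them, and the cloning sites are listed as unknown.

The automated feature table does not annotate the promoter insert itself. The unannotated stretch between roughly positions 75 and 1,456 is about the right size to contain it, though this is an inference. The annotated features are all backbone elements. A high-copy ColE1/pUC-type origin supports propagation in E. coli. An aadA gene confers spectinomycin/streptomycin resistance, matching the listed spectinomycin selection, and an AmpR (bla) promoter lies upstream of it. The short fragments called as RSF ori, lacI, an integrase and GmR are probably remnants of earlier cloning or sequence adjoining the aadA cassette, not functional parts. The plasmid is typically used as a promoter donor, combined with coding sequence and terminator parts to assemble transcription units for plant transformation constructs.
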