Features (pLannotate 1.2.2; 7 found; start..end, strand, type, name):
      1..23      +  rep_origin     RSF ori (fragment): Plasmids containing the RSF 1030 origin of replication can be propagated in E. coli cells that contain additional plasmids with compatible origins.
     25..74      +  CDS            lacI (fragment): lac repressor; lacI; The lac repressor binds to the lac operator to inhibit transcription in E. coli. This inhibition can be relieved by adding lactose or isopropyl-β-D-thiogalactopyranoside (IPTG).
   1457..1561    +  promoter       AmpR promoter: bla
   1552..1632    -  CDS            int (fragment): INT2_ECOLX - Protein inferred from homology: Swiss-Prot protein existence level 3. Putative integrase believed to be involved in the insertion of antibiotic resistance genes into plasmids and transposons. From Escherichia coli.
   1720..1776    +  CDS            GmR (fragment): gentamycin acetyltransferase; aacC1; confers resistance to gentamycin
   1783..2571    +  CDS            aadA: S3AD_ECOLX - Experimental evidence at protein level: Swiss-Prot protein existence level 1. Mediates bacterial resistance to the antibiotics streptomycin and spectinomycin. From Escherichia coli.
   2745..3333    +  rep_origin     ori: high-copy-number ColE1/pMB1/pBR322/pUC origin of replication
>Addgene plasmid #197709 | pMC-1-SlUbi-6 | addgene full sequence | sequence record 391061 | Addgene NGS Result
GTCAGTGAGCGAGGAAGCGGAAGAGCGCCCAATACGCAAACCGCCTCTCCCCGCGCGTTGGCCGATTCAT
TAATCACTCTGTGGTCTCAGGAGACATAAATTCTTTTTTTGTAATGCTCAAATAAATTTGAGTAAAAAAG
AATGAAATTGAGTGATTTTTTTTTAATCATAAGAAAATAAATAATTAATTTCAATATAATAAAACAGTAA
TATAATTTCATAAATGGAATTCAATACTTACCTCTTAGATATAAAAAATAAATATAAAAATAAAGTGTTT
CTAATAAACCCGCAATTTAAATAAAATATTTAATATTTTCAATCAAATTTAAATAATTATATTAAAATAT
CGTAGAAAAAGAGCAATATATAATACAAGAAAGAAGATTTAAGTACAATTATCAACTATTATTATACTCT
AATTTTGTTATATTTAATTTCTTACGGTTAAGGTCATGTTCACGATAAACTCAAAATACGCTGTATGAGG
ACATATTTTAAATTTTAACCAATAATAAAACTAAGTTATTTTTAGTATATTTTTTTGTTTAACGTGACTT
AATTTTTCTTTTCTAGAGGAGCGTGTAAGTGTCAACCTCATTCTCCTAATTTTCCCAACCACATAAAAAA
AAAATAAAGGTAGCTTTTGCGTGTTGATTTGGTACACTACACGTCATTATTACACGTGTTTTCGTATGAT
TGGTTAATCCATGAGGCGGTTTCCTCTAGAGTCGGCCATACCATCTATAAAATAAAGCTTTCTGCAGCTC
ATTTTTTCATCTTCTATCTGATTTCTATTATAATTTCTCTGAATTGCCTTCAAATTTCTCTTTCAAGGTT
AGAATTTTTCTCTATTTTTTGGTTTTTGTTTGTTTAGATTCTGAGTTTAGTTAATCAGGTGCTGTTAAAG
CCCTAAATTTTGAGTTTTTTTCGGTTGTTTTGATGGAAAATACCTAACAATTGAGTTTTTTCATGTTGTT
TTGTCGGAGAATGCCTACAATTGGAGTTCCTTTCGTTGTTTTGATGAGAAAGCCCCTAATTTGAGTGTTT
TTCCGTCGATTTGATTTTAAAGGTTTATATTCGAGTTTTTTTCGTCGGTTTAATGAGAAGGCCTAAAATA
GGAGTTTTTCTGGTTGATTTGACTAAAAAAGCCATGGAATTTTGTGTTTTTGATGTCGCTTTGGTTCTCA
AGGCCTAAGATCTGAGTTTCTCCGGTTGTTTTGATGAAAAAGCCCTAAAATTGGAGTTTTTATCTTGTGT
TTTAGGTTGTTTTAATCCTTATAATTTGAGTTTTTTCGTTGTTCTGATTGTTGTTTTTATGAATTTTGCA
GAATGTGAGACCACGAAGTGGCTCTTCAGTGGACGAAAGGGCCTCGTGATACGCCTATTTTTATAGGTTA
ATGTCATGATAATAATGGTTTCTTAGACGTCAGGTGGCACTTTTCGGGGAAATGTGCGCGGAACCCCTAT
TTGTTTATTTTTCTAAATACATTCAAATATGTATCCGCTCATGAGACAATAACCCTGATAAATGCTTCAA
TAATATTGAAAAAGGAAGAGTATGCGCTCACGCAACTGGTCCAGAACCTTGACCGAACGCAGCGGTGGTA
ACGGCGCAGTGGCGGTTTTCATGGCTTGTTATGACTGTTTTTTTTTGGGGTACAGTCTATGCCTCGGGCA
TCCAAGCAGCAAGCGCGTTACGCCGTGGGTCGATGTTTGATGTTATGGAGCAGCAACGATGTTACGCAGC
AGGGCAGTCGCCCTAAAACAAAGTTAAACATCATGAGGGAAGCGGTGATCGCCGAAGTATCGACTCAACT
ATCAGAGGTAGTTGGCGTCATCGAGCGCCATCTCGAACCGACGTTGCTGGCCGTACATTTGTACGGCTCC
GCAGTGGATGGCGGCCTGAAGCCACACAGCGATATTGATTTGCTGGTTACGGTGACCGTAAGGCTTGATG
AAACAACGCGGCGAGCTTTGATCAACGACCTTTTGGAAACTTCGGCTTCCCCTGGAGAGAGCGAGATTCT
CCGCGCTGTAGAAGTCACCATTGTTGTGCACGACGACATCATTCCGTGGCGTTATCCAGCTAAGCGCGAA
CTGCAATTTGGAGAATGGCAGCGCAATGACATTCTTGCAGGTATCTTCGAGCCAGCCACGATCGACATTG
ATCTGGCTATCTTGCTGACAAAAGCAAGAGAACATAGCGTTGCCTTGGTAGGTCCAGCGGCGGAGGAACT
CTTTGATCCGGTTCCTGAACAGGATCTATTTGAGGCGCTAAATGAAACCTTAACGCTATGGAACTCGCCG
CCCGACTGGGCTGGCGATGAGCGAAATGTAGTGCTTACGTTGTCCCGCATTTGGTACAGCGCAGTAACCG
GCAAAATCGCGCCGAAGGATGTCGCTGCCGACTGGGCAATGGAGCGCCTGCCGGCCCAGTATCAGCCCGT
CATACTTGAAGCTAGACAGGCTTATCTTGGACAAGAAGAAGATCGCTTGGCCTCGCGCGCAGATCAGTTG
GAAGAATTTGTCCATTACGTAAAAGGCGAGATCACCAAGGTAGTCGGCAAATAACTGTCAGACCAAGTTT
ACTCATATATACTTTAGATTGATTTAAAACTTCATTTTTAATTTAAAAGGATCTAGGTGAAGATCCTTTT
TGATAATCTCATGACCAAAATCCCTTAACGTGAGTTTTCGTTCCACTGAGCGTCAGACCCCGTAGAAAAG
ATCAAAGGATCTTCTTGAGATCCTTTTTTTCTGCGCGTAATCTGCTGCTTGCAAACAAAAAAACCACCGC
TACCAGCGGTGGTTTGTTTGCCGGATCAAGAGCTACCAACTCTTTTTCCGAAGGTAACTGGCTTCAGCAG
AGCGCAGATACCAAATACTGTTCTTCTAGTGTAGCCGTAGTTAGGCCACCACTTCAAGAACTCTGTAGCA
CCGCCTACATACCTCGCTCTGCTAATCCTGTTACCAGTGGCTGCTGCCAGTGGCGATAAGTCGTGTCTTA
CCGGGTTGGACTCAAGACGATAGTTACCGGATAAGGCGCAGCGGTCGGGCTGAACGGGGGGTTCGTGCAC
ACAGCCCAGCTTGGAGCGAACGACCTACACCGAACTGAGATACCTACAGCGTGAGCTATGAGAAAGCGCC
ACGCTTCCCGAAGGGAGAAAGGCGGACAGGTATCCGGTAAGCGGCAGGGTCGGAACAGGAGAGCGCACGA
GGGAGCTTCCAGGGGGAAACGCCTGGTATCTTTATAGTCCTGTCGGGTTTCGCCACCTCTGACTTGAGCG
TCGATTTTTGTGATGCTCGTCAGGGGGGCGGAGCCTATGGAAAAACGCCAGCAACGCGGCCTTTTTACGG
TTCCTGGCCTTTTGCTGGCCTTTTGCTCACATGTTCTTTCCTGCGTTATCCCCTGATTCTGTGGATAACC
GTATTACCGCCTTTGAGTGAGCTGATACCGCTCGCCGCAGCCGAACGACCGAGCGCAGCGA
